Addgene plasmid #217132: pCMV-Tc1-5_Xt
Purpose: Mammalian expression vector for expression of Tc1-5_Xt transposase (CMV promoter)
Depositing lab: Haoyi Wang. Depositing organization: Institute of Zoology, Chinese Academy of Sciences. Publication: Heterologous survey of 130 DNA transposons in human cells highlights their functional divergence and expands the genome engineering toolbox. Zhang T, Tan S, Tang N, Li Y, Zhang C, Sun J, Guo Y, Gao H, Cai Y, Sun W, Wang C, Fu L, Ma H, Wu Y, Hu X, Zhang X, Gee P, Yan W, Zhao Y, Chen Q, Guo B, Wang H, Zhang YE. Cell. 2024 Jul 11;187(14):3741-3760.e30. doi: 10.1016/j.cell.2024.05.007. Epub 2024 Jun 5. PubMed 38843831.
Backbone
  Vector backbone: pCMV
  Vector type: Mammalian Expression
Growth in bacteria
  Bacterial resistance: Ampicillin, 100 μg/mL
  Growth temperature: 37°C
  Growth strain: DH5alpha
  Copy number: High Copy
Gene/Insert
  Gene/Insert name: Tc1-5_Xt transposase
  Species: Synthetic
  Cloning method: Restriction Enzyme; 5′ cloning site Unknown (unknown if destroyed); 3′ cloning site Unknown (unknown if destroyed)
Terms and licenses: Academic/Nonprofit Terms; Industry Terms: Not Available to Industry
How to cite: pCMV-Tc1-5_Xt was a gift from Haoyi Wang (Addgene plasmid # 217132 ; http://n2t.net/addgene:217132 ; RRID:Addgene_217132)
