[The description below was written by a language model from this plasmid's Addgene catalogue record and pLannotate feature annotations shown in this document.]
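Description:
pCMV-Tc1-5_Xt is a 5,645 nt mammalian expression plasmid built on a pCMV backbone for transient production of the Tc1-5_Xt transposase in cultured mammalian cells. It is maintained in E. coli through a high-copy ColE1/pUC-type origin and selected with ampicillin via the β-lactamase gene and its native promoter. An f1 origin is also present, along with leftover lac promoter/operator, CAP site, lacI and bom fragments that are ordinary backbone remnants without a role in expression.

The expression cassette begins with the human cytomegalovirus immediate early enhancer and promoter and ends at the bovine growth hormone polyadenylation signal. Flanking T7 and SP6 phage promoters bracket the cloning region and could serve as priming sites or for in vitro transcription. The automated annotation does not label any feature in the roughly 1.2 kb gap between the T7 and SP6 promoters. This is where the synthetic transposase coding sequence listed in the catalogue presumably lies, but the table itself does not confirm it, and the cloning sites are recorded as unknown. No epitope tag or reporter is annotated. Downstream, an SV40 early promoter drives only a short fragment of the ble (bleomycin-family resistance) gene followed directly by the SV40 poly(A) signal, so a functional mammalian selection marker appears to be absent. A brief match to a truncated HIV-1 5′ LTR at the end of the CMV promoter is a short fragment and does not indicate a lentiviral vector.

The plasmid comes from a survey that tested many DNA transposons for activity in human cells. It serves as the transposase source, which in such systems is typically paired with a separate donor carrying the matching transposon ends; no such donor is described in this record.
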