Features (pLannotate 1.2.2; 19 found; start..end, strand, type, name):
      1..380     +  enhancer       CMV enhancer: human cytomegalovirus immediate early enhancer
    381..584     +  promoter       CMV promoter: human cytomegalovirus (CMV) immediate early promoter
    580..613     +  LTR            5' LTR (truncated) (fragment): truncated 5' long terminal repeat (LTR) from HIV-1
    629..647     +  promoter       T7 promoter: promoter for bacteriophage T7 RNA polymerase
   1833..1851    -  promoter       SP6 promoter: promoter for bacteriophage SP6 RNA polymerase
   1877..2101    +  polyA_signal   bGH poly(A) signal: bovine growth hormone polyadenylation signal
   2105..2126    +  promoter       SV40 promoter (fragment): SV40 enhancer and early promoter
   2147..2575    +  rep_origin     f1 ori (sequence partly withheld): f1 bacteriophage origin of replication; arrow indicates direction of (+) strand synthesis
   2589..2918    +  promoter       SV40 promoter: SV40 enhancer and early promoter
   2931..3089    +  CDS            ble (fragment): BLE_KLEPN - Experimental evidence at protein level: Swiss-Prot protein existence level 1. Binding protein with a strong affinity to the bleomycin family of antibiotics. Binds to CL990; an antimitotic-antibiotic compound. From Klebsiella pneumoniae.
   3084..3205    +  polyA_signal   SV40 poly(A) signal: SV40 polyadenylation signal
   3278..3294    -  protein_bind   lac operator: The lac repressor binds to the lac operator to inhibit transcription in E. coli. This inhibition can be relieved by adding lactose or isopropyl-β-D-thiogalactopyranoside (IPTG). lac repressor encoded by lacI
   3302..3332    -  promoter       lac promoter: promoter for the E. coli lac operon
   3347..3368    -  protein_bind   CAP binding site: CAP binding activates transcription in the presence of cAMP. E. coli catabolite activator protein
   3381..3473    -  CDS            lacI (fragment): lac repressor; lacI; The lac repressor binds to the lac operator to inhibit transcription in E. coli. This inhibition can be relieved by adding lactose or isopropyl-β-D-thiogalactopyranoside (IPTG).
   3656..4244    -  rep_origin     ori: high-copy-number ColE1/pMB1/pBR322/pUC origin of replication
   4415..5275    -  CDS            AmpR: β-lactamase; bla; confers resistance to ampicillin, carbenicillin, and related antibiotics
   5276..5380    -  promoter       AmpR promoter: bla
   5439..5491    -  misc_feature   bom (fragment): basis of mobility region from pBR322
>Addgene plasmid #217132 | pCMV-Tc1-5_Xt | addgene full sequence | sequence record 443030 | Addgene NGS Result
GACATTGATTATTGACTAGTTATTAATAGTAATCAATTACGGGGTCATTAGTTCATAGCCCATATATGGA
GTTCCGCGTTACATAACTTACGGTAAATGGCCCGCCTGGCTGACCGCCCAACGACCCCCGCCCATTGACG
TCAATAATGACGTATGTTCCCATAGTAACGCCAATAGGGACTTTCCATTGACGTCAATGGGTGGAGTATT
TACGGTAAACTGCCCACTTGGCAGTACATCAAGTGTATCATATGCCAAGTACGCCCCCTATTGACGTCAA
TGACGGTAAATGGCCCGCCTGGCATTATGCCCAGTACATGACCTTATGGGACTTTCCTACTTGGCAGTAC
ATCTACGTATTAGTCATCGCTATTACCATGGTGATGCGGTTTTGGCAGTACATCAATGGGCGTGGATAGC
GGTTTGACTCACGGGGATTTCCAAGTCTCCACCCCATTGACGTCAATGGGAGTTTGTTTTGGCACCAAAA
TCAACGGGACTTTCCAAAATGTCGTAACAACTCCGCCCCATTGACGCAAATGGGCGGTAGGCGTGTACGG
TGGGAGGTCTATATAAGCAGAGCTCTCTGGCTAACTAGAGAACCCACTGCTTACTGGCTTATCGAAATTA
ATACGACTCACTATAGGGAGACCCAAGCTTGGTACCGAGCTCGGATCCACTAGTAACGGCCGCCAGTGTG
CTGGAATTCGCCGCCACCATGATCGGCTACAAAAAAAGCTTTAGCGAGTGGCAATGCCTGAGCGAAGCGA
AAATGGGTCGCGGCAGCCCTATTCCTACTATGCTGCGCCGCAAAATTGTGGAGCAGTACCAGAAGGGTGT
GACCCAGCGCAAAATTGCGAAGATCCTGCACTTAAGCAGCAGCACCGTGCACAACATTATCCGCCGCTTT
CGCGAAAGCGGCACCATCAGCGTGCGTAAAGGCCAAGGCCGCAAAACCATTTTAGACGCGCGCGATTTAC
GTGCGCTGAAGCGTCATTGCACCACCAATCGCAACGCGACCGTGAAAGAGATCACCGAATGGGCGCAGGA
ATATTTCCAGAAGCCGCTGAGCGTGAACACCATTCATCGCGCGATCCGTCGCTGTCAGCTGAAACTGTAT
AGCGCCAAGAAAAAGCCGTTTCTGAGCAAAATCCATAAACTGCGCCGCTTTCATTGGGCACGCGATCATC
TGAAATGGAGCGTGGCGAAATGGAAAACCGTGCTGTGGAGCGATGAGAGCCGCTTTGAAGTGCTGTTCGG
CAACTTAGGCCGCCATGTGATTCGCACCAAGGAAGATAAGGATAACCCGAGCTGCTATCAGCGCAGCGTG
CAAAAACCTGCGAGCCTGATGGTTTGGGGTTGCATGAGCGCGTGTGGCATGGGTAGCTTACATGTGTGGA
AGGGCAGCATTAACGCGGAAAAGTATATTCAGGTGCTGGAGCAGCATATGTTACCTAGCCGCCGCCATTT
ATTTCAAGGCCGCCCGTGCATTTTTCAGCAGGACAACGCCCGCCCTCATAGCGCATCAATCACCACCAGC
TGGTTACGTCGTCGTCGTATTCGTGTGCTGAAATGGCCTGTGTGCAGCCCTGATCTGAGCCCTATTGAAA
ACATCTGGCGCATCATTAAACGCAAAGTGCGCCAGCGTCGCCCTAAAACCATCGAACAGCTGGAAGCGTG
CATACGCCAGGAATGGGAAAGCATTCCGATTCCGAAACTGGAGAAACTGGTGAGCAGCGTGCCTCGTCGT
TTACTGAGCGTGGTTCGTCGTCGTGGTGATGCCACCCAATGGTGATGAGCGGCCGCTCGAGCATGCATCT
AGAGGGCCCTATTCTATAGTGTCACCTAAATGCTAGAGCTCGCTGATCAGCCTCGACTGTGCCTTCTAGT
TGCCAGCCATCTGTTGTTTGCCCCTCCCCCGTGCCTTCCTTGACCCTGGAAGGTGCCACTCCCACTGTCC
TTTCCTAATAAAATGAGGAAATTGCATCGCATTGTCTGAGTAGGTGTCATTCTATTCTGGGGGGTGGGGT
GGGGCAGGACAGCAAGGGGGAGGATTGGGAAGACAATAGCAGGCATGCTGGGGATGCGGTGGGCTCTATG
GCTTCTGAGGCGGAAAGAACCAGCTGGGGCTCTAGGGGGTATCCCC
[124 nt withheld, positions 2147-2270]
C
[91 nt withheld, positions 2272-2362]
A
[49 nt withheld, positions 2364-2412]
CCTTTGACGTTGGAGTCCACGTTCTTT
[37 nt withheld, positions 2440-2476]
ACCCTATCTCGGTCTATTCTTTTGATTTATAAGGGATTTTGCCGATTTCGGCCTATTGGTTAAAAAATGA
GCTGATTTAACAAAAATTTAACGCGAATTAATTCTGTGGAATGTGTGTCAGTTAGGGTGTGGAAAGTCCC
CAGGCTCCCCAGCAGGCAGAAGTATGCAAAGCATGCATCTCAATTAGTCAGCAACCAGGTGTGGAAAGTC
CCCAGGCTCCCCAGCAGGCAGAAGTATGCAAAGCATGCATCTCAATTAGTCAGCAACCATAGTCCCGCCC
CTAACTCCGCCCATCCCGCCCCTAACTCCGCCCAGTTCCGCCCATTCTCCGCCCCATGGCTGACTAATTT
TTTTTATTTATGCAGAGGCCGAGGCCGCCTCTGCCTCTGAGCTATTCCAGAAGTAGTGAGGAGGCTTTTT
TGGAGGCCTAGGCTTTTGCAAAAAGCTCCCCGAAATGACCGACCAAGCGACGCCCAACCTGCCATCACGA
GATTTCGATTCCACCGCCGCCTTCTATGAAAGGTTGGGCTTCGGAATCGTTTTCCGGGACGCCGGCTGGA
TGATCCTCCAGCGCGGGGATCTCATGCTGGAGTTCTTCGCCCACCCCAACTTGTTTATTGCAGCTTATAA
TGGTTACAAATAAAGCAATAGCATCACAAATTTCACAAATAAAGCATTTTTTTCACTGCATTCTAGTTGT
GGTTTGTCCAAACTCATCAATGTATCTTATCATGTCTGTATACCGTCGACCTCTAGCTAGAGCTTGGCGT
AATCATGGTCATAGCTGTTTCCTGTGTGAAATTGTTATCCGCTCACAATTCCACACAACATACGAGCCGG
AAGCATAAAGTGTAAAGCCTGGGGTGCCTAATGAGTGAGCTAACTCACATTAATTGCGTTGCGCTCACTG
CCCGCTTTCCAGTCGGGAAACCTGTCGTGCCAGCTGCATTAATGAATCGGCCAACGCGCGGGGAGAGGCG
GTTTGCGTATTGGGCGCTCTTCCGCTTCCTCGCTCACTGACTCGCTGCGCTCGGTCGTTCGGCTGCGGCG
AGCGGTATCAGCTCACTCAAAGGCGGTAATACGGTTATCCACAGAATCAGGGGATAACGCAGGAAAGAAC
ATGTGAGCAAAAGGCCAGCAAAAGGCCAGGAACCGTAAAAAGGCCGCGTTGCTGGCGTTTTTCCATAGGC
TCCGCCCCCCTGACGAGCATCACAAAAATCGACGCTCAAGTCAGAGGTGGCGAAACCCGACAGGACTATA
AAGATACCAGGCGTTTCCCCCTGGAAGCTCCCTCGTGCGCTCTCCTGTTCCGACCCTGCCGCTTACCGGA
TACCTGTCCGCCTTTCTCCCTTCGGGAAGCGTGGCGCTTTCTCATAGCTCACGCTGTAGGTATCTCAGTT
CGGTGTAGGTCGTTCGCTCCAAGCTGGGCTGTGTGCACGAACCCCCCGTTCAGCCCGACCGCTGCGCCTT
ATCCGGTAACTATCGTCTTGAGTCCAACCCGGTAAGACACGACTTATCGCCACTGGCAGCAGCCACTGGT
AACAGGATTAGCAGAGCGAGGTATGTAGGCGGTGCTACAGAGTTCTTGAAGTGGTGGCCTAACTACGGCT
ACACTAGAAGAACAGTATTTGGTATCTGCGCTCTGCTGAAGCCAGTTACCTTCGGAAAAAGAGTTGGTAG
CTCTTGATCCGGCAAACAAACCACCGCTGGTAGCGGTGGTTTTTTTGTTTGCAAGCAGCAGATTACGCGC
AGAAAAAAAGGATCTCAAGAAGATCCTTTGATCTTTTCTACGGGGTCTGACGCTCAGTGGAACGAAAACT
CACGTTAAGGGATTTTGGTCATGAGATTATCAAAAAGGATCTTCACCTAGATCCTTTTAAATTAAAAATG
AAGTTTTAAATCAATCTAAAGTATATATGAGTAAACTTGGTCTGACAGTTACCAATGCTTAATCAGTGAG
GCACCTATCTCAGCGATCTGTCTATTTCGTTCATCCATAGTTGCCTGACTCCCCGTCGTGTAGATAACTA
CGATACGGGAGGGCTTACCATCTGGCCCCAGTGCTGCAATGATACCGCGAGACCCACGCTCACCGGCTCC
AGATTTATCAGCAATAAACCAGCCAGCCGGAAGGGCCGAGCGCAGAAGTGGTCCTGCAACTTTATCCGCC
TCCATCCAGTCTATTAATTGTTGCCGGGAAGCTAGAGTAAGTAGTTCGCCAGTTAATAGTTTGCGCAACG
TTGTTGCCATTGCTACAGGCATCGTGGTGTCACGCTCGTCGTTTGGTATGGCTTCATTCAGCTCCGGTTC
CCAACGATCAAGGCGAGTTACATGATCCCCCATGTTGTGCAAAAAAGCGGTTAGCTCCTTCGGTCCTCCG
ATCGTTGTCAGAAGTAAGTTGGCCGCAGTGTTATCACTCATGGTTATGGCAGCACTGCATAATTCTCTTA
CTGTCATGCCATCCGTAAGATGCTTTTCTGTGACTGGTGAGTACTCAACCAAGTCATTCTGAGAATAGTG
TATGCGGCGACCGAGTTGCTCTTGCCCGGCGTCAATACGGGATAATACCGCGCCACATAGCAGAACTTTA
AAAGTGCTCATCATTGGAAAACGTTCTTCGGGGCGAAAACTCTCAAGGATCTTACCGCTGTTGAGATCCA
GTTCGATGTAACCCACTCGTGCACCCAACTGATCTTCAGCATCTTTTACTTTCACCAGCGTTTCTGGGTG
AGCAAAAACAGGAAGGCAAAATGCCGCAAAAAAGGGAATAAGGGCGACACGGAAATGTTGAATACTCATA
CTCTTCCTTTTTCAATATTATTGAAGCATTTATCAGGGTTATTGTCTCATGAGCGGATACATATTTGAAT
GTATTTAGAAAAATAAACAAATAGGGGTTCCGCGCACATTTCCCCGAAAAGTGCCACCTGACGTCGACGG
ATCGGGAGATCTCCCGATCCCCTATGGTGCACTCTCAGTACAATCTGCTCTGATGCCGCATAGTTAAGCC
AGTATCTGCTCCCTGCTTGTGTGTTGGAGGTCGCTGAGTAGTGCGCGAGCAAAATTTAAGCTACAACAAG
GCAAGGCTTGACCGACAATTGCATGAAGAATCTGCTTAGGGTTAGGCGTTTTGCGCTGCTTCGCGATGTA
CGGGCCAGATATACGCGTT
